>Addgene plasmid #241127 | pDMJ2-SARS-CoV-2-Spike (XBB-5c) | addgene full sequence | sequence record 486250 | Addgene NGS Result
ATGTTCGTGTTTCTGGTTCTTCTTCCCCTGGTGTCTAGTCAGTGCGTCAACTTGATCACGCGAACACAGA
GCTACACCAATTCCTTTACACGAGGCGTCTACTATCCCGACAAGGTGTTCCGAAGCAGTGTTTTGCACTC
CACGCAGGACCTTTTCTTGCCCTTCTTCTCAAATGTGACTTGGTTTCATGCAATACACGTATCCGGGACT
AATGGCACTAAGAGATTCGACAATCCCGCCTTGCCTTTTAACGACGGCGTGTATTTTGCCAGTACAGAAA
AGAGCAATATTATCCGGGGATGGATCTTCGGCACGACTCTGGATAGTAAAACACAATCCCTGCTGATCGT
GAATAATGCGACAAACGTCGTCATAAAAGTCTGCGAGTTCCAGTTCTGCAACGACCCTTTCCTCGACGTG
TACCAGAACAACAATAAATCTTGGATGGAACGGGAGTTTCGCGTGTACTCCAGTGCAAATAACTGTACTT
TTGAGTACGTAAGCCAGCCTTTCCTGATGGACCTCGAAGGGAAAGAGGGGAACTTTAAGAACCTGCGCGA
ATTCGTGTTCAAGAACATCGACGGTTATTTTAAAATATACAGCAAGCACACCCCTATTAACCTGGAGAGA
GATTTGCCACAAGGTTTTAGCGCCCTGGAACCCCTCGTGGACCTTCCTATCGGCATCAACATCACGCGCT
TCCAAACTCTGCTCGCACTGCATCGGTCTTATCTGACCCCTGGAGATTCATCCTCAGGATGGACCGCGGG
TGCTGCTGCATATTATGTGGGATATCTGCAGCCTAGGACCTTCCTGCTCAAATACAACGAGAACGGCACC
ATCACTGACGCTGTTGATTGCGCGCTGGACCCATTGTCTGAAACCAAATGCACACTGAAAAGCTTCACAG
TCGAGAAGGGCATTTACCAGACGAGCAACTTCAGAGTTCAGCCCACAGAGAGCATCGTTCGCTTCCCCAA
CATTACCAATTTGTGCCCATTCCACGAGGTCTTTAACGCAACTACCTTTGCCAGTGTTTACGCCTGGAAC
AGGAAACGGATATCCAATTGCGTGGCCGATTACAGCGTAATCTACAATTTCGCTCCCTTTTTCGCCTTTA
AATGCTACGGTGTCTCCCCTACGAAGCTGAATGATCTGTGCTTTACTAATGTCTATGCGGACAGCTTCGT
TATTAGAGGTAACGAGGTCAGCCAAATCGCCCCAGGGCAGACTGGAAACATAGCCGACTACAATTACAAA
CTGCCAGATGATTTCACCGGCTGCGTCATCGCCTGGAACTCCAATAAGCTCGATAGTAAACCCAGCGGCA
ATTACAACTATCGGTATAGGCTGTTTCGAAAGAGCAAGCTGAAACCTTTTGAGCGGGACATTTCAACAGA
GATCTACCAGGCCGGAAACAAGCCCTGCAACGGGGTCGCCGGGAGCAATTGTTACAGCCCGCTGCGGAGC
TATGGATTTCGGCCGACTTACGGCGTTGGCCACCAGCCATATCGGGTGGTGGTGCTGTCATTTGAGCTGC
TTCATGCGCCTGCTACAGTATGTGGGCCTAAACTGTCTACCAATCTGGTGAAAAATAAGTGCGTGAACTT
CAACTTCAATGGCCTCACCGGGACAGGCGTGTTGACAGAATCCAATAAGAAATTCCTGCCATTCCAGCAG
TTCGGCAGGGATATCGCAGACACGACCGATGCGGTGCGAGATCCCCAGACATTGGAGATTCTGGACATTA
CTCCTTGTTCTTTTGGAGGAGTGAGTGTTATTACTCCCGGCACAAATACCTCAAATCAAGTCGCTGTGCT
GTATCAAGGTGTAAACTGTACCGAGGTCCCCGTGGCTATTCACGCCGACCAGCTGACCCCAACATGGCGG
GTATACAGCACCGGTTCTAATGTATTCCAGACCAGAGCCGGCTGCCTCATTGGAGCCGAGTACGTGAACA
ACTCTTATGAATGTGATATACCGATTGGAGCAGGTATCTGCGCCTCTTATCAGACCCAGACAAAGAGCCA
CAGAAGGGCTAGGAGCGTGGCCTCCCAGTCCATAATCGCCTATACAATGTCACTGGGGGCTGAAAATTCA
GTGGCATACAGTAACAACTCTATCGCTATCCCCACAAATTTTACCATCTCTGTGACTACAGAGATCCTGC
CAGTGTCTATGACTAAAACCTCCGTGGACTGTACCATGTACATCTGTGGTGATAGCACCGAATGTTCCAA
CCTGCTCCTGCAGTACGGCAGCTTCTGCACACAGCTGAAGAGGGCACTGACAGGAATCGCCGTCGAACAG
GATAAGAACACTCAGGAGGTGTTTGCGCAGGTTAAGCAGATTTACAAGACGCCACCAATCAAGTACTTCG
GTGGGTTCAATTTCTCTCAAATTCTGCCTGATCCTTCTAAGCCATCTAAGCGGAGCTTTATAGAGGATTT
GCTCTTTAATAAGGTGACCCTCGCCGATGCTGGATTTATTAAGCAGTATGGCGACTGTTTGGGAGACATT
GCTGCTCGCGATCTGATATGTGCCCAGAAATTCAACGGGCTGACCGTACTCCCACCGCTGCTCACTGATG
AGATGATCGCACAATATACCAGCGCCCTGCTGGCCGGCACTATTACATCCGGCTGGACGTTCGGAGCAGG
AGCCGCACTGCAAATACCTTTTGCCATGCAGATGGCATATCGCTTCAATGGGATCGGGGTGACCCAGAAC
GTCCTGTACGAAAACCAGAAACTTATCGCTAACCAGTTCAATTCCGCCATTGGTAAAATCCAGGACAGCT
TGAGTTCCACAGCCAGCGCCCTCGGGAAATTGCAAGATGTAGTCAATCACAATGCACAAGCCCTGAATAC
TCTCGTCAAGCAACTGTCATCCAAGTTCGGTGCTATATCCTCCGTGCTGAATGATATCCTTAGTAGATTG
GATAAGGTGGAGGCAGAAGTCCAGATCGACCGGCTTATTACTGGAAGGCTGCAGAGTCTGCAGACGTACG
TCACGCAGCAGCTTATCAGAGCCGCCGAGATTAGAGCATCTGCGAATCTGGCTGCTACAAAGATGAGTGA
ATGCGTGCTCGGGCAATCAAAGCGGGTCGACTTTTGTGGGAAGGGGTACCACCTCATGAGCTTCCCCCAA
TCCGCCCCACATGGCGTTGTGTTCCTGCATGTTACTTACGTTCCCGCTCAAGAGAAGAACTTTACTACCG
CTCCGGCGATCTGCCACGACGGTAAGGCACACTTTCCACGCGAAGGCGTCTTTGTTAGCAATGGAACACA
CTGGTTTGTTACCCAGAGGAACTTTTATGAGCCCCAGATAATCACAACCGACAACACATTCGTATCTGGG
AACTGTGACGTAGTTATTGGGATCGTGAACAACACCGTGTACGATCCTCTCCAACCGGAACTTGACTCTT
TCAAGGAGGAACTGGATAAGTACTTTAAGAATCACACCTCACCCGATGTTGACCTCGGCGACATTTCAGG
AATTAATGCTAGCGTGGTGAACATCCAGAAAGAGATTGATAGACTTAACGAAGTGGCCAAGAACCTCAAC
GAATCACTTATTGACCTGCAGGAGCTGGGAAAATATGAGCAGTACATTAAATGGCCTTGGTACATTTGGC
TGGGCTTTATAGCAGGCCTGATCGCTATCGTCATGGTGACCATCATGCTTTGTTGTATGACTAGCTGCTG
CAGCTGCCTCAAGGGCTGTTGTAGCTGCGGCTCTTGCTGTAAATAATGATGAGGATCCAGATCTGCTGTG
CCTTCTAGTTGCCAGCCATCTGTTGTTTGCCCCTCCCCCGTGCCTTCCTTGACCCTGGAAGGTGCCACTC
CCACTGTCCTTTCCTAATAAAATGAGGAAATTGCATCGCATTGTCTGAGTAGGTGTCATTCTATTCTGGG
GGGTGGGGTGGGGCAGGACAGCAAGGGGGAGGATTGGGAAGACAATAGCAGGCATGCTGGGGATGCGGTG
GGCTCTATGGGTACCCAGGTGCTGAAGAATTGACCCGGTTCCTCCTGGGCCAGAAAGAAGCAGGCACATC
CCCTTCTCTGTGACACACCCTGTCCACGCCCCTGGTTCTTAGTTCCAGCCCCACTCATAGGACACTCATA
GCTCAGGAGGGCTCCGCCTTCAATCCCACCCGCTAAAGTACTTGGAGCGGTCTCTCCCTCCCTCATCAGC
CCACCAAACCAAACCTAGCCTCCAAGAGTGGGAAGAAATTAAAGCAAGATAGGCTATTAAGTGCAGAGGG
AGAGAAAATGCCTCCAACATGTGAGGAAGTAATGAGAGAAATCATAGAATTTTAAGGCCATGATTTAAGG
CCAATCGGAAAGAACATGTGAGCAAAAGGCCAGCAAAAGGCCAGGAACCGTAAAAAGGCCGCGTTGCTGG
CGTTTTTCCATAGGCTCCGCCCCCCTGACGAGCATCACAAAAATCGACGCTCAAGTCAGAGGTGGCGAAA
CCCGACAGGACTATAAAGATACCAGGCGTTTCCCCCTGGAAGCTCCCTCGTGCGCTCTCCTGTTCCGACC
CTGCCGCTTACCGGATACCTGTCCGCCTTTCTCCCTTCGGGAAGCGTGGCGCTTTCTCATAGCTCACGCT
GTAGGTATCTCAGTTCGGTGTAGGTCGTTCGCTCCAAGCTGGGCTGTGTGCACGAACCCCCCGTTCAGCC
CGACCGCTGCGCCTTATCCGGTAACTATCGTCTTGAGTCCAACCCGGTAAGACACGACTTATCGCCACTG
GCAGCAGCCACTGGTAACAGGATTAGCAGAGCGAGGTATGTAGGCGGTGCTACAGAGTTCTTGAAGTGGT
GGCCTAACTACGGCTACACTAGAAGAACAGTATTTGGTATCTGCGCTCTGCTGAAGCCAGTTACCTTCGG
AAAAAGAGTTGGTAGCTCTTGATCCGGCAAACAAACCACCGCTGGTAGCGGTGGTTTTTTTGTTTGCAAG
CAGCAGATTACGCGCAGAAAAAAAGGATCTCAAGAAGATCCTTTGATCTTTTCTACGGGGTCTGACGCTC
AGTGGAACGAAAACTCACGTTAAGGGATTTTGGTCATGAGATTATCAAAAAGGATCTTCACCTAGATCCT
TTTAAATTAAAAATGAAGTTTTAAATCAATCTAAAGTATATATGAGTAAACTTGGTCTGACAGTTACCAA
TGCTTAATCAGTGAGGCACCTATCTCAGCGATCTGTCTATTTCGTTCATCCATAGTTGCCTGACTCCCCG
TCGTGTAGATAACTACGATACGGGAGGGCTTACCATCTGGCCCCAGTGCTGCAATGATACCGCGAGACCC
ACGCTCACCGGCTCCAGATTTATCAGCAATAAACCAGCCAGCCGGAAGGGCCGAGCGCAGAAGTGGTCCT
GCAACTTTATCCGCCTCCATCCAGTCTATTAATTGTTGCCGGGAAGCTAGAGTAAGTAGTTCGCCAGTTA
ATAGTTTGCGCAACGTTGTTGCCATTGCTACAGGCATCGTGGTGTCACGCTCGTCGTTTGGTATGGCTTC
ATTCAGCTCCGGTTCCCAACGATCAAGGCGAGTTACATGATCCCCCATGTTGTGCAAAAAAGCGGTTAGC
TCCTTCGGTCCTCCGATCGTTGTCAGAAGTAAGTTGGCCGCAGTGTTATCACTCATGGTTATGGCAGCAC
TGCATAATTCTCTTACTGTCATGCCATCCGTAAGATGCTTTTCTGTGACTGGTGAGTACTCAACCAAGTC
ATTCTGAGAATAGTGTATGCGGCGACCGAGTTGCTCTTGCCCGGCGTCAATACGGGATAATACCGCGCCA
CATAGCAGAACTTTAAAAGTGCTCATCATTGGAAAACGTTCTTCGGGGCGAAAACTCTCAAGGATCTTAC
CGCTGTTGAGATCCAGTTCGATGTAACCCACTCGTGCACCCAACTGATCTTCAGCATCTTTTACTTTCAC
CAGCGTTTCTGGGTGAGCAAAAACAGGAAGGCAAAATGCCGCAAAAAAGGGAATAAGGGCGACACGGAAA
TGTTGAATACTCATACTCTTCCTTTTTCAATATTATTGAAGCATTTATCAGGGTTATTGTCTCATGAGCG
GATACATATTTGAATGTATTTAGAAAAATAAACAAATAGGGGTTCCGCGCACATTTCCCCGAAAAGTGCC
ACCTGACGTCCCAATGATTGCACCATATGCGGTGTGAAATACCGCACAGATGCGTAAGGAGAAAATACCG
CATCAGATTGGCTATTGGCCATTGCATACGTTGTATCCATATCATAATATGTACATTTATATTGGCTCAT
GTCCAACATTACCGCCATGTTGACATTGATTATTGACTAGTTATTAATAGTAATCAATTACGGGGTCATT
AGTTCATAGCCCATATATGGAGTTCCGCGTTACATAACTTACGGTAAATGGCCCGCCTGGCTGACCGCCC
AACGACCCCCGCCCATTGACGTCAATAATGACGTATGTTCCCATAGTAACGCCAATAGGGACTTTCCATT
GACGTCAATGGGTGGAGTATTTACGGTAAACTGCCCACTTGGCAGTACATCAAGTGTATCATATGCCAAG
TACGCCCCCTATTGACGTCAATGACGGTAAATGGCCCGCCTGGCATTATGCCCAGTACATGACCTTATGG
GACTTTCCTACTTGGCAGTACATCTACGTATTAGTCATCGCTATTACCATGGTGATGCGGTTTTGGCAGT
ACATCAATGGGCGTGGATAGCGGTTTGACTCACGGGGATTTCCAAGTCTCCACCCCATTGACGTCAATGG
GAGTTTGTTTTGGCACCAAAATCAACGGGACTTTCCAAAATGTCGTAACAACTCCGCCCCATTGACGCAA
ATGGGCGGTAGGCGTGTACGGTGGGAGGTCTATATAAGCAGAGCTCGTTTAGTGAACCGTCAGATCGCCT
GGAGACGCCATCCACGCTGTTTTGACCTCCATAGAAGACACCGGGACCGATCCAGCCTCCATCGGCTCGC
ATCTCTCCTTCACGCGCCCGCCGCCCTACCTGAGGCCGCCATCCACGCCGGTTGAGTCGCGTTCTGCCGC
CTCCCGCCTGTGGTGCCTCCTGAACTGCGTCCGCCGTCTAGGTAAGTTTAAAGCTCAGGTCGAGACCGGG
CCTTTGTCCGGCGCTCCCTTGGAGCCTACCTAGACTCAGCCGGCTCTCCACGCTTTGCCTGACCCTGCTT
GCTCAACTCTAGTTAACGGTGGAGGGCAGTGTAGTCTGAGCAGTACTCGTTGCTGCCGCGCGCGCCACCA
GACATAATAGCTGACAGACTAACAGACTGTTCCTTTCCATGGGTCTTTTCTGCAGTCACCGTCGTCGACA
CGTGTGATCAGATATCGCGGCCGCTCTAGA
Features (pLannotate 1.2.2; 10 found; start..end, strand, type, name):
      1..3753    +  CDS            S: SPIKE_SARS2 - Experimental evidence at protein level: Swiss-Prot protein existence level 1. [Spike glycoprotein]: May down-regulate host tetherin (BST2) by lysosomal degradation, thereby counteracting its antiviral activity. From Severe acute respiratory syndrome coronavirus 2 (2019-nCoV) (SARS-CoV-2).
   3776..4000    +  polyA_signal   bGH poly(A) signal: bovine growth hormone polyadenylation signal
   4415..5003    -  rep_origin     ori: high-copy-number ColE1/pMB1/pBR322/pUC origin of replication
   5174..6034    -  CDS            AmpR: β-lactamase; bla; confers resistance to ampicillin, carbenicillin, and related antibiotics
   6035..6139    -  promoter       AmpR promoter: bla
   6179..6236    +  misc_feature   bom (fragment): basis of mobility region from pBR322
   6322..6701    +  enhancer       CMV enhancer: human cytomegalovirus immediate early enhancer
   6702..6905    +  promoter       CMV promoter: human cytomegalovirus (CMV) immediate early promoter
   6994..7221    +  LTR            5' LTR (truncated) (fragment): truncated 5' long terminal repeat (LTR) from human T-cell leukemia virus (HTLV) type 1
   7225..7335    +  intron         CMV intron (fragment): modified intron A from human cytomegalovirus
