[The description below was written by a language model from this plasmid's Addgene catalogue record and pLannotate feature annotations shown in this document.]
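Description:
pDMJ2-SARS-CoV-2-Spike (XBB-5c) is a mammalian expression plasmid of about 7.4 kb, built on the pDMJ2 backbone, that encodes a SARS-CoV-2 spike glycoprotein variant for producing pseudotyped virus particles. It is propagated in E. coli as a high-copy plasmid through a ColE1/pUC-type origin of replication and is selected with ampicillin via a β-lactamase gene driven by its own bla promoter. A short fragment of the pBR322 basis-of-mobility region is also annotated in the backbone. No mammalian selection marker or reporter appears in the feature table, which is consistent with transient transfection use.

The spike open reading frame, made by gene synthesis, spans roughly 3.75 kb and sits downstream of the human cytomegalovirus immediate-early enhancer and promoter. Between the promoter and the coding sequence lie a fragment of the HTLV-1 5' LTR and a fragment of modified CMV intron A, elements commonly included in a 5' leader to boost transcript processing and translation. The transcript is terminated by the bovine growth hormone polyadenylation signal. The XBB-5c insert carries a large set of substitutions and deletions relative to the reference spike, spread across the N-terminal domain, the receptor-binding domain, the region near the furin cleavage site and S2. These include familiar changes such as D614G, N501Y, K417N, E484A and P681H. The record associates it with work on computationally designed spike proteins that mimic antibody escape during viral evolution. In practice the plasmid would be co-expressed with components of a viral core to generate spike-bearing pseudoviruses, for example for entry or neutralisation assays, although the record does not specify the packaging system.
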