Addgene plasmid #241127: pDMJ2-SARS-CoV-2-Spike (XBB-5c)
Purpose: Expresses SARS-CoV-2 spike (XBB-5c) protein for creating pseudotyped virus
Depositing lab: Jeremy Luban. Depositing organization: University of Massachusetts, Worcester. Publication: Computationally designed proteins mimic antibody immune evasion in viral evolution. Youssef N, Gurev S, Ghantous F, Brock KP, Jaimes JA, Thadani NN, Dauphin A, Sherman AC, Yurkovetskiy L, Soto D, Estanboulieh R, Kotzen B, Notin P, Kollasch AW, Cohen AA, Dross SE, Erasmus J, Fuller DH, Bjorkman PJ, Lemieux JE, Luban J, Seaman MS, Marks DS. Immunity. 2025 May 6:S1074-7613(25)00178-5. doi: 10.1016/j.immuni.2025.04.015. PubMed 40345199.
Backbone
  Vector backbone: pDMJ2
  Vector type: Mammalian Expression
Growth in bacteria
  Bacterial resistance: Ampicillin, 100 μg/mL
  Growth temperature: 37°C
  Growth strain: DH5alpha
  Copy number: High Copy
Gene/Insert
  Gene/Insert name: Spike (XBB-5c)
  Species: SARS-CoV-2
  Mutation: T19I,L24del,P25del,P26del,A27S,V83A,G142D,Y144del,H146Q,K147N,S155R,Q183E,V213E,G339H,R346T,L368I,S371F,S373P,S375F,T376A,D405N,R408S,K417N,N440K,V445P,G446S,L452R,N460K,S477N,T478K,E484A,F486S,F490S,Q493R,Q498R,N501Y,Y505H,K529L,D614G,H655Y,N679K,P681H,N764K,D796Y,Q954H,N969K
  Entrez Gene: S (a.k.a. GU280_gp02, spike glycoprotein)
  Cloning method: Gene Synthesis
Terms and licenses: Academic/Nonprofit Terms; Industry Terms: Not Available to Industry
How to cite: pDMJ2-SARS-CoV-2-Spike (XBB-5c) was a gift from Jeremy Luban (Addgene plasmid # 241127 ; http://n2t.net/addgene:241127 ; RRID:Addgene_241127)
